Addgene plasmid #237023: NanoBRET Assay Vector, YAP1
Purpose: Express YAP-NanoLuc(R) Fusion Protein in Mammalian Cells under a CMV promoter
Depositing lab: Promega Corporation.
Backbone
  Vector backbone: pFN31K Nluc CMV-neo Flexi(R) Vector
  Vector type: Mammalian Expression
  Selectable markers: Neomycin (select with G418)
Growth in bacteria
  Bacterial resistance: Kanamycin, 50 μg/mL
  Growth temperature: 37°C
  Growth strain: DH5alpha
  Copy number: High Copy
Gene/Insert
  Gene/Insert name: YAP1
  Species: H. sapiens (human)
  Mutation: None
  Entrez Gene: YAP1 (a.k.a. COB1, YAP, YAP-1, YAP2, YAP65, YKI)
  Promoter: CMV
  Tag / fusion protein: NanoLuc (R) (N terminal on insert)
  Cloning method: Other
Terms and licenses: Academic/Nonprofit Terms; Industry Terms
How to cite: NanoBRET Assay Vector, YAP1 was a gift from Promega Corporation (Addgene plasmid # 237023 ; http://n2t.net/addgene:237023 ; RRID:Addgene_237023)
