[The description below was written by a language model from this plasmid's Addgene catalogue record and pLannotate feature annotations shown in this document.]
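Description:
NanoBRET Assay Vector, YAP1 is a 6.1 kb mammalian expression plasmid built on the pFN31K Nluc CMV-neo Flexi backbone. It is designed to produce human YAP1, without mutation, as a fusion carrying NanoLuc luciferase at its N terminus. In the annotated sequence, the expression unit reads as a single reverse-strand cassette. The CMV immediate-early enhancer and promoter are followed by a chimeric β-globin/immunoglobulin intron that promotes efficient transcript processing. Next comes a T7 promoter that could support in vitro transcription, then the human codon-optimised Nluc coding sequence, and immediately downstream the YAP1 open reading frame, which spans the numbering origin of the record. An SV40 late-type poly(A) signal is annotated beyond the insert and presumably terminates this transcript, although the software calls it on the opposite strand.

A second cassette places the neo (nptII) gene under tandem SV40 early and bacterial EM7 promoters, with a synthetic poly(A) signal. The one gene therefore confers kanamycin resistance in E. coli and G418 resistance in mammalian cells, which allows stable lines to be selected. The catalogue lists the plasmid as high copy. The automated annotation labels the bacterial origin as p15A, with fragmentary hits to RSF ori, bom and cer, so the exact origin type should be treated as uncertain. The other short fragment matches (IS1, M13 ori, large T antigen, SET1, tet promoter) are probably annotation noise or backbone remnants.

As the name indicates, the construct supplies the luminescent energy donor for NanoBRET assays. These are typically used to measure YAP1 protein interactions or ligand engagement in live cells when paired with a fluorescently labelled acceptor, though the record does not name a specific partner.
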