Features (pLannotate 1.2.2; 23 found; start..end, strand, type, name):
   1499..2011    -  CDS            Nluc: NanoLuc® luciferase human codon-optimized
   2025..2043    -  promoter       T7 promoter: promoter for bacteriophage T7 RNA polymerase
   2087..2219    -  intron         chimeric intron: chimera between introns from human β-globin and immunoglobulin heavy chain genes
   2358..2557    -  promoter       CMV promoter: human cytomegalovirus (CMV) immediate early promoter
   2559..2936    -  enhancer       CMV enhancer: human cytomegalovirus immediate early enhancer
   3129..3200    -  misc_feature   cer region (fragment): ColE1-derived recombination site that helps to maintain plasmids as monomers
   3208..3255    +  mobile_element IS1 (fragment): prokaryotic transposable element IS1
   3249..3275    +  misc_feature   bom (fragment): basis of mobility region from pBR322
   3374..3429    -  rep_origin     RSF ori (fragment): Plasmids containing the RSF 1030 origin of replication can be propagated in E. coli cells that contain additional plasmids with compatible origins.
   3517..4062    -  rep_origin     p15A ori: Plasmids containing the medium-copy-number p15A origin of replication can be propagated in E. coli cells that contain a second plasmid with the ColE1 origin.
   4174..4190    +  promoter       tet promoter (fragment): E. coli promoter for tetracycline efflux protein gene
   4219..4267    -  polyA_signal   poly(A) signal: synthetic polyadenylation signal
   4334..5125    -  CDS            neo: KKA2_KLEPN - Also known as kan, nptII. Experimental evidence at protein level: Swiss-Prot protein existence level 1. Resistance to kanamycin, neomycin, paromomycin, ribostamycin, butirosin and gentamicin B. From Klebsiella pneumoniae.
   5157..5204    -  promoter       EM7 promoter: synthetic bacterial promoter&nbsp
   5219..5576    -  promoter       SV40 promoter: SV40 enhancer and early promoter
   5641..5692    +  misc_feature   bom (fragment): basis of mobility region from pBR322
   5693..5725    -  rep_origin     M13 ori (fragment): M13 bacteriophage origin of replication; arrow indicates direction of (+) strand synthesis
   5730..5798    +  CDS            large T antigen (fragment): large T antigen from SV40 (simian virus 40)
   5821..5942    +  polyA_signal   SV40 poly(A) signal: SV40 polyadenylation signal
   5964..5983    -  terminator     T7 terminator (fragment): transcription terminator for bacteriophage T7 RNA polymerase
   5991..6040    -  CDS            SET1 (fragment): solubility-enhancement tag derived from T7 phage gene 10B
   6047..6102    -  misc_feature   MCS: pUC18/19 multiple cloning site
   6111..1477    -  CDS            YAP1 (across the origin): YAP1_HUMAN - Also known as YAP65. Experimental evidence at protein level: Swiss-Prot protein existence level 1. [Isoform 3]: Activates the C-terminal fragment (CTF) of ERBB4 (isoform 3). From Homo sapiens (Human).
>Addgene plasmid #237023 | NanoBRET Assay Vector, YAP1 | addgene full sequence | sequence record 472470 | Addgene NGS Result
TGGCAGCCAAAACAGACTCCATGTCATTAAGGATGTCAGAACTCAAAGCTTCCTGCAGACTTGGCATCAG
CTCCTCTCCTTCTATGTTCATTCCATCTCCTTCCAGTGTTCCAAGGTCCACATTTGTCCCAGGAATGGCT
TCAAGGTAGTCTGGGAAACGGTTCTGCTGTGAGGGCAGGGTGCTTTGGTTGATAGTATCACCTGTATCCA
TCTCATCCACACTGTTCAGGAAGTCATCTGGGGTTCGAGGGACACTGTAGCTGCTCATGCTTAGTCCACT
GTCTGTACTCTCATCTCGAGAGTGATAGGTGCCACTGTTAAGGAAAGGATCTGAGCTATTGGTCGTCATT
GTTCTCAATTCCTGAGACATCCCGGGAGAAGACACTGGATTTTGAGTCCCACCATCCTGCTCCAGTGTTG
GTAACTGGCTACGCAGGGCTAACTCCTGACATTTTGGAGAATTTGCTGTGCTGGGATTGATATTCCGCAT
TGCCTGCCGAAGCAGTTCTTGCTGTTTCAGCCGCAGCCTCTCCTTCTCCATCTGCAGTTGCTGCAGTCGC
ATCTGTTGCTGCTGGTTGGAGTTGCTGCCACCCATGACGCCTCCCTGTGGGCTCTGGGGAGCCAGGGGTG
GTGGCTGTTTCACTGGAGCACTCTGACTGATTCTCTGGTTCATGGCAAAACGAGGGTCAAGCCTTGGGTC
TAGCCAAGAGGTGGTCTTGTTCTTATGGTTTATATAGTAAATTTCTCCATCCTGAGTCATGGCTTGTTCC
CATCCATCAGGAAGAGGACCTGAAGCCGAGTTCATCATATTCTGCTGCACTGGTGGACTGGTGGGGGCTG
TGACGTTCATCTGGGACAGCATGGCCTTCCTGGGGTCCTGCCATGTTGTTGTCTGATCGATGTGATTTAA
GAAGTATCTCTGACCAGAAGATGTCTTTGCCATCTCCCAACCTGCTGGCAGAGGTACATCATCAGGTATC
TCAAAAGAAGACTGTCGAAGATGCTGAGCTGTGGGTGTAGCTGCTGGGCCAGAGACTACTCCAGTGGGGG
TCAGTGTCCCAGGAGAAACAGCTCCCAACTGCAGAGAAGCTGGAGAGGAATGAGCTCGAACATGCTGTGG
AGTCAGGGCTCCTGCAGTGCCTGCATCAGTACTGGCCTGTCGGGAGTGGGATTTGGGCTCCGGCGGCTTG
AAGAAGGAGTCGGGCAGCTTCCGGAGCCTCATGGGCACGGTCTGGGGCACGTTGGCCGTCTTGGGGTTCA
TGACGGCGTTGAAGAGCGCCTCCAGGTCGGTCTCCGAGTCCCCGCGGACGTGCACGATCTGATGCCCGGC
GGGGGGTGCCTGCGGCGCCGCCTGGGTCGCCGCGGGTGCCGGTTGCCCGGGTCCGGACGGCGGGCCCTGC
CCCTGCGGGGGCTGCGAAGGCGGCTGCCCTTGGCCCTGGGGGGCCGGTTGAGGCGGCGGCTGCTGCCCGG
GATCCATGGCGATCGCGCCGCTCGAGCCCGCCAGAATGCGTTCGCACAGCCGCCAGCCGGTCACTCCGTT
GATGGTTACTCGGAACAGCAGGGAGCCGTCGGGGTTGATCAGGCGCTCGTCGATAATTTTGTTGCCGTTC
CACAGGGTCCCTGTTACAGTGATCTTTTTGCCGTCGAACACGGCGATGCCTTCATACGGCCGTCCGAAAT
AGTCGATCATGTTCGGCGTAACCCCGTCGATTACCAGTGTGCCATAGTGCAGGATCACCTTAAAGTGATG
ATCATCCACAGGGTACACCACCTTAAAAATTTTTTCGATCTGGCCCATTTGGTCGCCGCTCAGACCTTCA
TACGGGATGATGACATGGATGTCGATCTTCAGCCCATTTTCACCGCTCAGGACAATCCTTTGGATCGGAG
TTACGGACACCCCGAGATTCTGAAACAAACTGGACACACCTCCCTGTTCAAGGACTTGGTCCAGGTTGTA
GCCGGCTGTCTGTCGCCAGTCCCCAACGAAATCTTCGAGTGTGAAGACCATGGTGAGCGCTAGCCCTATA
GTGAGTCGTATTAATACTCTAGCCTTAAGAGCTGTAATTGAACTGGGAGTGGACACCTGTGGAGAGAAAG
GCAAAGTGGATGTCAGTAAGACCAATAGGTGCCTATCAGAAACGCAAGAGTCTTCTCTGTCTCGACAAGC
CCAGTTTCTATTGGTCTCCTTAAACCTGTCTTGTAACCTTGATACTTACCTGCCCAGTGCCTCACGACCA
ACTTCTGCAGCTTAAGTTCGAGACTGTTGTGTCAGAAGCACTGACTGCGTTAGCAATTTAACTGTGATAA
ACTACCGCAATAAAGCTTCTAGTGATCTGACGGTTCACTAAACCAGCTCTGCTTATATAGACCTCCCACC
GTACACGCCTACCGCCCATTTGCGTCAACGGGGCGGGGTTATTACGACATTTTGGAAAGTCCCGTTGATT
TTGGTGCCAAAACAAACTCCCATTGACGTCAATGGGGTGGAGACTTGGAAATCCCCGTGAGTCAAACCGC
TATCCACGCCCATTGGTGTACTGCCAAAACCGCATCACCATGGTAATAGCGATGACTAATACGTAGATGT
ACTGCCAAGTAGGAAAGTCCCGTAAGGTCATGTACTGGGCATAATGCCAGGCGGGCCATTTACCGTCATT
GACGTCAATAGGGGGCGGACTTGGCATATGATACACTTGATGTACTGCCAAGTGGGCAGTTTACCGTAAA
TACTCCACCCATTGACGTCAATGGAAAGTCCCTATTGGCGTTACTATGGGAACATACGTCATTATTGACG
TCAATGGGCGGGGGTCGTTGGGCGGTCAGCCAGGCGGGCCATTTACCGTAAGTTATGTAACGCGGAACTC
CATATATGGGCTATGAACTAATGACCCCGTAATTGATTACTATTAATAACTAGTCAATAATCAATGCCAA
CATGGCGGTCATATTGGACATGAGCCAATATAAATGTACATATTATGATATAGATACAACGTATGCAATG
GCCAATAGCCAATATTGATTTATGCTATATAACCAATGAATAATATGGCTAATGGCCAATATTGAAGATC
TCGATCCTCTACGCCGGACGCATCGTGGCCGGAGTACTGCGGTTTATCTCGATGGCTACGAGGGCAGACA
GTAAGTGGATTTACCATAATCCCTTAATTGTACGCACCGCTAAAACGCGTAATCTCATGACGGGGTGGTG
CGTAACGGCAAAAGCACCGCCGGACATCAGCGCTAGCGGAGTGTATACTGGCTTACTATGTTGGCACTGA
TGAGGGTGTCAGTGAAGTGCTTCATGTGGCAGGAGAAAAAAGGCTGCACCGGTGCGTCAGCAGAATATGT
GATACAGGATATATTCCGCTTCCTCGCTCACTGACTCGCTACGCTCGGTCGTTCGACTGCGGCGAGCGGA
AATGGCTTACGAACGGGGCGGAGATTTCCTGGAAGATGCCAGGAAGATACTTAACAGGGAAGTGAGAGGG
CCGCGGCAAAGCCGTTTTTCCATAGGCTCCGCCCCCCTGACAAGCATCACGAAATCTGACGCTCAAATCA
GTGGTGGCGAAACCCGACAGGACTATAAAGATACCAGGCGTTTCCCCCTGGCGGCTCCCTCGTGCGCTCT
CCTGTTCCTGCCTTTCGGTTTACCGGTGTCATTCCGCTGTTATGGCCGCGTTTGTCTCATTCCACGCCTG
ACACTCAGTTCCGGGTAGGCAGTTCGCTCCAAGCTGGACTGTATGCACGAACCCCCCGTTCAGTCCGACC
GCTGCGCCTTATCCGGTAACTATCGTCTTGAGTCCAACCCGGAAAGACATGCAAAAGCACCACTGGCAGC
AGCCACTGGTAATTGATTTAGAGGAGTTAGTCTTGAAGTCATGCGCCGGTTAAGGCTAAACTGAAAGGAC
AAGTTTTGGTGACTGCGCTCCTCCAAGCCAGTTACCTCGGTTCAAAGAGTTGGTAGCTCAGAGAACCTTC
GAAAAACCGCCCTGCAAGGCGGTTTTTTCGTTTTCAGAGCAAGAGATTACGCGCAGACCAAAACGATCTC
AAGAAGATCATCTTATTAATCAGATAAAATATTTCTAGATTTCAGTGCAATTTATCTCTTCAAATGTAGC
ACCTGAAGTCAGCCCCATACGATATAAGTTGTAATTCTCATGTTTGACAGCTTATCATCGCATGAGCGGA
TCCTTATCGCTATCGATTCACACAAAAAACCAACACACAGATGTAATGAAAATAAAGATATTTTATTGCG
GCCATCGTGATGGCAGGTTGGGCGTCGCTTGGTCGGTCATTTCGAACCCCAGAGTCCCGCTCAGAAGAAC
TCGTCAAGAAGGCGATAGAAGGCGATGCGCTGCGAATCGGGAGCGGCGATACCGTAAAGCACGAGGAAGC
GGTCAGCCCATTCGCCGCCAAGCTCTTCAGCAATATCACGGGTAGCCAACGCTATGTCCTGATAGCGGTC
CGCCACACCCAGCCGGCCACAGTCGATGAATCCAGAAAAGCGGCCATTTTCCACCATGATATTCGGCAAG
CAGGCATCGCCATGGGTCACGACGAGATCCTCGCCGTCGGGCATGCGCGCCTTGAGCCTGGCGAACAGTT
CGGCTGGCGCGAGCCCCTGATGCTCTTCGTCCAGATCATCCTGATCGACAAGACCGGCTTCCATCCGAGT
ACGTGCTCGCTCGATGCGATGTTTCGCTTGGTGGTCGAATGGGCAGGTAGCCGGATCAAGCGTATGCAGC
CGCCGCATTGCATCAGCCATGATGGATACTTTCTCGGCAGGAGCAAGGTGAGATGACAGGAGATCCTGCC
CCGGCACTTCGCCCAATAGCAGCCAGTCCCTTCCCGCTTCAGTGACAACGTCGAGCACAGCTGCGCAAGG
AACGCCCGTCGTGGCCAGCCACGATAGCCGCGCTGCCTCGTCCTGCAGTTCATTCAGGGCACCGGACAGG
TCGGTCTTGACAAAAAGAACCGGGCGCCCCTGCGCTGACAGCCGGAACACGGCGGCATCAGAGCAGCCGA
TTGTCTGTTGTGCCCAGTCATAGCCGAATAGCCTCTCCACCCAAGCGGCCGGAGAACCTGCGTGCAATCC
ATCTTGTTCAATCATGATCTGCCTCCTGGGTTTAGTTCCTCACCTTGTCGTATTATACTATGCCGATATA
CTATGCCGATGATTAATTGTCAACAGTTAATTAAGCTTTTTGCAAAAGCCTAGGCCTCCAAAAAAGCCTC
CTCACTACTTCTGGAATAGCTCAGAGGCCGAGGCGGCCTCGGCCTCTGCATAAATAAAAAAAATTAGTCA
GCCATGGGGCGGAGAATGGGCGGAACTGGGCGGAGTTAGGGGCGGGATGGGCGGAGTTAGGGGCGGGACT
ATGGTTGCTGACTAATTGAGATGCATGCTTTGCATACTTCTGCCTGCTGGGGAGCCTGGGGACTTTCCAC
ACCTGGTTGCTGACTAATTGAGATGCATGCTTTGCATACTTCTGCCTGCTGGGGAGCCTGGGGACTTTCC
ACACCCTAACTGACACACATTCCACAGCTGGTTCTTTCCGCCTCAGAAGGTACCTAACCAAGTTCCTCTT
TCAGAGGTTATTTCAGGCCATGGTGCTGCGCAGATCCGCGTATGCGGTGTGAAATACCGCACAGATGCGT
AAGGAGAAAATACCGCATCAGGAAATTGTAAGCGTTAATATTTTGTTAAAATTCGATTTTACCACATTTG
TAGAGGTTTTACTTGCTTAAAAAAACCTCCCACATCTCCCCCTGAACCTGAAACATAAAATGAATGCAAT
TGTTGTTGTTAACTTGTTTATTGCAGCTTATAATGGTTACAAATAAAGCAATAGCATCACAAATTTCACA
AATAAAGCATTTTTTTCACTGCATTCTAGTTGTGGTTTGTCCAAACTCATCAATGTATCTTATCATGTCT
GCTCGAAGCGGCCGCCCCAAGGGGTTATGCTAGTTATTGCTCAGCGGTGGCAGCAGCCAACTCAGCTTCC
TTTCGGGCTTTGTTAGCAGCCGGATCAGCTTGCATGCCTGCAGGTCGACTCTAGAGGATCCCCGGGTACC
GAGCCCGAATTCGTTTAAACTAACCATGTAAGAAAGCTTTCTTTATCTAGCTTGG
